>Addgene plasmid #133893 | pAW | addgene full sequence | sequence record 266958 | Addgene NGS Result
TGCATGCCTGCAGGTCGAGATCCGGGATCGAAGAAATGATGGTAAATGAAATAGGAAATCAAGGAGCATG
AAGGCAAAAGACAAATATAAGGGTCGAACGAAAAATAAAGTGAAAAGTGTTGATATGATGTATTTGGCTT
TGCGGCGCCGAAAAAACGAGTTTACGCAATTGCACAATCATGCTGACTCTGTGGCGGACCCGCGCTCTTG
CCGGCCCGGCGATAACGCTGGGCGTGAGGCTGTGCCCGGCGGAGTTTTTTGCGCCTGCATTTTCCAAGGT
TTACCCTGCGCTAAGGGGCGAGATTGGAGAAGCAATAAGAATGCCGGTTGGGGTTGCGATGATGACGACC
ACGACAACTGGTGTCATTATTTAAGTTGCCGAAAGAACCTGAGTGCATTTGCAACATGAGTATACTAGAA
GAATGAGCCAAGACTTGCGAGACGCGAGTTTGCCGGTGGTGCGAACAATAGAGCGACCATGACCTTGAAG
GTGAGACGCGCATAACCGCTAGAGTACTTTGAAGAGGAAACAGCAATAGGGTTGCTACCAGTATAAATAG
ACAGGTACATACAACACTGGAAATGGTTGTCTGTTTGAGTACGCTTTCAATTCATTTGGGTGTGCACTTT
ATTATGTTACAATATGGAAGGGAACTTTACACTTCTCCTATGCACATATATTAATTAAAGTCCAATGCTA
GTAGAGAAGGGGGGTAACACCCCTCCGCGCTCTTTTCCGATTTTTTTCTAAACCGTGGAATATTTCGGAT
ATCCTTTTGTTGTTTCCGGGTGTACAATATGGACTTCCTCTTTTCTGGCAACCAAACCCATACATCGGGA
TTCCTATAATACCTTCGTTGGTCTCCCTAACATGTAGGTGGCGGAGGGGAGATATACAATAGAACAGATA
CCAGACAAGACATAATGGGCTAAACAAGACTACACCAATTACACTGCCTCATTGATGGTGGTACATAACG
AACTAATACTGTAGCCCTAGACTTGATAGCCATCATCATATCGAAGTTTCACTACCCTTTTTCCATTTGC
CATCTATTGAAGTAATAATAGGCGCATGCAACTTCTTTTCTTTTTTTTTCTTTTCTCTCTCCCCCGTTGT
TGTCTCACCATATCCGCAATGACAAAAAAATGATGGAAGACACTAAAGGAAAAAATTAACGACAAAGACA
GCACCAACAGATGTCGTTGTTCCAGAGCTGATGAGGGGTATCTCGAAGCACACGAAACTTTTTCCTTCCT
TCATTCACGCACACTACTCTCTAATGAGCAACGGTATACGGCCTTCCTTCCAGTTACTTGAATTTGAAAT
AAAAAAAAGTTTGCTGTCTTGCTATCAAGTATAAATAGACCTGCAATTATTAATCTTTTGTTTCCTCGTC
ATTGTTCTCGTTCCCTTTCTTCCTTGTTTCTTTTTCTGCACAATATTTCAAGCTATACCAAGCATACAAT
CAACTCCAAGCTTTGCAAAGATGGATAAAGCGGAATTAATTCCCGAGCCTCCAAAAAAGAAGAGAAAGGT
CGAATTGGGTACCGCCGCCAATTTTAATCAAAGTGGGAATATTGCTGATAGCTCATTGTCCTTCACTTTC
ACTAACAGTAGCAACGGTCCGAACCTCATAACAACTCAAACAAATTCTCAAGCGCTTTCACAACCAATTG
CCTCCTCTAACGTTCATGATAACTTCATGAATAATGAAATCACGGCTAGTAAAATTGATGATGGTAATAA
TTCAAAACCACTGTCACCTGGTTGGACGGACCAAACTGCGTATAACGCGTTTGGAATCACTACAGGGATG
TTTAATACCACTACAATGGATGATGTATATAACTATCTATTCGATGATGAAGATACCCCACCAAACCCAA
AAAAAGAGATCTTTAATACGACTCACTATAGGGCGAGCGCCGCCATGGAGTACCCATACGACGTACCAGA
TTACGCTCATATGGCCATGGAGGCCAGTGAATTCCACCCGGGTGGGCATCGATACGGGATCTCCACAAGT
TTGTACAAAAAAGCTGAACGAGAAACGTAAAATGATATAAATATCAATATATTAAATTAGATTTTGCATA
AAAAACAGACTACATAATACTGTAAAACACAACATATCCAGTCACTATGGCGGCCGCATTAGGCACCCCA
GGCTTTACACTTTATGCTTCCGGCTCGTATAATGTGTGGATTTTGAGTTAGGATCCGTCGAGATTTTCAG
GAGCTAAGGAAGCTAAAATGGAGAAAAAAATCACTGGATATACCACCGTTGATATATCCCAATGGCATCG
TAAAGAACATTTTGAGGCATTTCAGTCAGTTGCTCAATGTACCTATAACCAGACCGTTCAGCTGGATATT
ACGGCCTTTTTAAAGACCGTAAAGAAAAATAAGCACAAGTTTTATCCGGCCTTTATTCACATTCTTGCCC
GCCTGATGAATGCTCATCCGGAATTCCGTATGGCAATGAAAGACGGTGAGCTGGTGATATGGGATAGTGT
TCACCCTTGTTACACCGTTTTCCATGAGCAAACTGAAACGTTTTCATCGCTCTGGAGTGAATACCACGAC
GATTTCCGGCAGTTTCTACACATATATTCGCAAGATGTGGCGTGTTACGGTGAAAACCTGGCCTATTTCC
CTAAAGGGTTTATTGAGAATATGTTTTTCGTCTCAGCCAATCCCTGGGTGAGTTTCACCAGTTTTGATTT
AAACGTGGCCAATATGGACAACTTCTTCGCCCCCGTTTTCACCATGGGCAAATATTATACGCAAGGCGAC
AAGGTGCTGATGCCGCTGGCGATTCAGGTTCATCATGCCGTTTGTGATGGCTTCCATGTCGGCAGAATGC
TTAATGAATTACAACAGTACTGCGATGAGTGGCAGGGCGGGGCGTAAACGCGTGGATCCGGCTTACTAAA
AGCCAGATAACAGTATGCGTATTTGCGCGCTGATTTTTGCGGTATAAGAATATATACTGATATGTATACC
CGAAGTATGTCAAAAAGAGGTATGCTATGAAGCAGCGTATTACAGTGACAGTTGACAGCGACAGCTATCA
GTTGCTCAAGGCATATATGATGTCAATATCTCCGGTCTGGTAAGCACAACCATGCAGAATGAAGCCCGTC
GTCTGCGTGCCGAACGCTGGAAAGCGGAAAATCAGGAAGGGATGGCTGAGGTCGCCCGGTTTATTGAAAT
GAACGGCTCTTTTGCTGACGAGAACAGGGGCTGGTGAAATGCAGTTTAAGGTTTACACCTATAAAAGAGA
GAGCCGTTATCGTCTGTTTGTGGATGTACAGAGTGATATTATTGACACGCCCGGGCGACGGATGGTGATC
CCCCTGGCCAGTGCACGTCTGCTGTCAGATAAAGTCTCCCGTGAACTTTACCCGGTGGTGCATATCGGGG
ATGAAAGCTGGCGCATGATGACCACCGATATGGCCAGTGTGCCGGTCTCCGTTATCGGGGAAGAAGTGGC
TGATCTCAGCCACCGCGAAAATGACATCAAAAACGCCATTAACCTGATGTTCTGGGGAATATAAATGTCA
GGCTCCCTTATACACAGCCAGTCTGCAGGTCGACCATAGTGACTGGATATGTTGTGTTTTACAGTATTAT
GTAGTCTGTTTTTTATGCAAAATCTAATTTAATATATTGATATTTATATCATTTTACGTTTCTCGTTCAG
CTTTCTTGTACAAAGTGGTAAGTAACTAAGATCCATCGAGCTCGAGCTGCAGATGAATCGTAGATACTGA
AAAACCCCGCAAGTTCACTTCAACTGTGCATCGTGCACCATCTCAATTTCTTTCATTTATACATCGTTTT
GCCTTCTTTTATGTAACTATACTCCTCTAAGTTTCAATCTTGGCCATGTAACCTCTGATCTATAGAATTT
TTTAAATGACTAGAATTAATGCCCATCTTTTTTTTGGACCTAAATTCTTCATGAAAATATATTACGAGGG
CTTATTCAGAAGCTTTGGACTTCTTCGCCAGAGGTTTGGTCAAGTCTCCAATCAAGGTTGTCGGCTTGTC
TACCTTGCCAGAAATTTACGAAAAGATGGAAAAGGGTCAAATCGTTGGTAGATACGTTGTTGACACTTCT
AAATAAGCGAATTTCTTATGATTTATGATTTTTATTATTAAATAAGTTATAAAAAAAATAAGTGTATACA
AATTTTAAAGTGACTCTTAGGTTTTAAAACGAAAATTCTTATTCTTGAGTAACTCTTTCCTGTAGGTCAG
GTTGCTTTCTCAGGTATAGCATGAGGTCGCTCTTATTGACCACACCTCTACCGGCCGGTCGAAATTCCCC
TACCCTATGAACATATTCCATTTTGTAATTTCGTGTCGTTTCTATTATGAATTTCATTTATAAAGTTTAT
GTACAAATATCATAAAAAAAGAGAATCTTTTTAAGCAAGGATTTTCTTAACTTCTTCGGCGACAGCATCA
CCGACTTCGGTGGTACTGTTGGAACCACCTAAATCACCAGTTCTGATACCTGCATCCAAAACCTTTTTAA
CTGCATCTTCAATGGCCTTACCTTCTTCAGGCAAGTTCAATGACAATTTCAACATCATTGCAGCAGACAA
GATAGTGGCGATAGGGTTGACCTTATTCTTTGGCAAATCTGGAGCAGAACCGTGGCATGGTTCGTACAAA
CCAAATGCGGTGTTCTTGTCTGGCAAAGAGGCCAAGGACGCAGATGGCAACAAACCCAAGGAACCTGGGA
TAACGGAGGCTTCATCGGAGATGATATCACCAAACATGTTGCTGGTGATTATAATACCATTTAGGTGGGT
TGGGTTCTTAACTAGGATCATGGCGGCAGAATCAATCAATTGATGTTGAACCTTCAATGTAGGAAATTCG
TTCTTGATGGTTTCCTCCACAGTTTTTCTCCATAATCTTGAAGAGGCCAAAACATTAGCTTTATCCAAGG
ACCAAATAGGCAATGGTGGCTCATGTTGTAGGGCCATGAAAGCGGCCATTCTTGTGATTCTTTGCACTTC
TGGAACGGTGTATTGTTCACTATCCCAAGCGACACCATCACCATCGTCTTCCTTTCTCTTACCAAAGTAA
ATACCTCCCACTAATTCTCTGACAACAACGAAGTCAGTACCTTTAGCAAATTGTGGCTTGATTGGAGATA
AGTCTAAAAGAGAGTCGGATGCAAAGTTACATGGTCTTAAGTTGGCGTACAATTGAAGTTCTTTACGGAT
TTTTAGTAAACCTTGTTCAGGTCTAACACTACCTGTACCCCATTTAGGACCACCCACAGCACCTAACAAA
ACGGCATCAGCCTTCTTGGAGGCTTCCAGCGCCTCATCTGGAAGTGGGACACCTGTAGCTTCGATAGCAG
CACCACCAATTAAATGATTTTCGAAATCGAACTTGACATTGGAACGAACATCAGAAATAGCTTTAAGAAC
CTTAATGGCTTCGGCTGTGATTTCTTGACCAACGTGGTCACCTGGCAAAACGACGATCTTCTTAGGGGCA
GACATTAGAATGGTATATCCTTGAAATATATATATATATTGCTGAAATGTAAAAGGTAAGAAAAGTTAGA
AAGTAAGACGATTGCTAACCACCTATTGGAAAAAACAATAGGTCCTTAAATAATATTGTCAACTTCAAGT
ATTGTGATGCAAGCATTTAGTCATGAACGCTTCTCTATTCTATATGAAAAGCCGGTTCCGGCGCTCTCAC
CTTTCCTTTTTCTCCCAATTTTTCAGTTGAAAAAGGTATATGCGTCAGGCGACCTCTGAAATTAACAAAA
AATTTCCAGTCATCGAATTTGATTCTGTGCGATAGCGCCCCTGTGTGTTCTCGTTATGTTGAGGAAAAAA
ATAATGGTTGCTAAGAGATTCGAACTCTTGCATCTTACGATACCTGAGTATTCCCACAGTTGGGGGATCT
CGACTCTAGCTAGAGGATCAATTCGTAATCATGTCATAGCTGTTTCCTGTGTGAAATTGTTATCCGCTCA
CAATTCCACACAACATACGAGCCGGAAGCATAAAGTGTAAAGCCTGGGGTGCCTAATGAGTGAGCTAACT
CACATTAATTGCGTTGCGCTCACTGCCCGCTTTCCAGTCGGGAAACCTGTCGTGCCAGCTGATAACTTCG
TATAATGTATGCTATACGAAGTTATTAGGTCTGAAGAGGAGTTTACGTCCAGCCAAGCTAGCTTGGCTGC
AGGTCGAGCGGCCGCGATCCGGAACCCTTAATATAACTTCGTATAATGTATGCTATACGAAGTTATCAGC
TGCATTAATGAATCGGCCAACGCGCGGGGAGAGGCGGTTTGCGTATTGGGCGCTCTTCCGCTTCCTCGCT
CACTGACTCGCTGCGCTCGGTCGTTCGGCTGCGGCGAGCGGTATCAGCTCACTCAAAGGCGGTAATACGG
TTATCCACAGAATCAGGGGATAACGCAGGAAAGAACATGTGAGCAAAAGGCCAGCAAAAGGCCAGGAACC
GTAAAAAGGCCGCGTTGCTGGCGTTTTTCCATAGGCTCCGCCCCCCTGACGAGCATCACAAAAATCGACG
CTCAAGTCAGAGGTGGCGAAACCCGACAGGACTATAAAGATACCAGGCGTTTCCCCCTGGAAGCTCCCTC
GTGCGCTCTCCTGTTCCGACCCTGCCGCTTACCGGATACCTGTCCGCCTTTCTCCCTTCGGGAAGCGTGG
CGCTTTCTCATAGCTCACGCTGTAGGTATCTCAGTTCGGTGTAGGTCGTTCGCTCCAAGCTGGGCTGTGT
GCACGAACCCCCCGTTCAGCCCGACCGCTGCGCCTTATCCGGTAACTATCGTCTTGAGTCCAACCCGGTA
AGACACGACTTATCGCCACTGGCAGCAGCCACTGGTAACAGGATTAGCAGAGCGAGGTATGTAGGCGGTG
CTACAGAGTTCTTGAAGTGGTGGCCTAACTACGGCTACACTAGAAGAACAGTATTTGGTATCTGCGCTCT
GCTGAAGCCAGTTACCTTCGGAAAAAGAGTTGGTAGCTCTTGATCCGGCAAACAAACCACCGCTGGTAGC
GGTGGTTTTTTTGTTTGCAAGCAGCAGATTACGCGCAGAAAAAAAGGATCTCAAGAAGATCCTTTGATCT
TTTCTACGGGGTCTGACGCTCAGTGGAACGAAAACTCACGTTAAGGGATTTTGGTCATGAGATTATCAAA
AAGGATCTTCACCTAGATCCTTTTAAATTAAAAATGAAGTTTTAAATCAATCTAAAGTATATATGAGTAA
ACTTGGTCTGACAGTTACCAATGCTTAATCAGTGAGGCACCTATCTCAGCGATCTGTCTATTTCGTTCAT
CCATAGTTGCCTGACTCCCCGTCGTGTAGATAACTACGATACGGGAGGGCTTACCATCTGGCCCCAGTGC
TGCAATGATACCGCGAGACCCACGCTCACCGGCTCCAGATTTATCAGCAATAAACCAGCCAGCCGGAAGG
GCCGAGCGCAGAAGTGGTCCTGCAACTTTATCCGCCTCCATCCAGTCTATTAATTGTTGCCGGGAAGCTA
GAGTAAGTAGTTCGCCAGTTAATAGTTTGCGCAACGTTGTTGCCATTGCTACAGGCATCGTGGTGTCACG
CTCGTCGTTTGGTATGGCTTCATTCAGCTCCGGTTCCCAACGATCAAGGCGAGTTACATGATCCCCCATG
TTGTGCAAAAAAGCGGTTAGCTCCTTCGGTCCTCCGATCGTTGTCAGAAGTAAGTTGGCCGCAGTGTTAT
CACTCATGGTTATGGCAGCACTGCATAATTCTCTTACTGTCATGCCATCCGTAAGATGCTTTTCTGTGAC
TGGTGAGTACTCAACCAAGTCATTCTGAGAATAGTGTATGCGGCGACCGAGTTGCTCTTGCCCGGCGTCA
ATACGGGATAATACCGCGCCACATAGCAGAACTTTAAAAGTGCTCATCATTGGAAAACGTTCTTCGGGGC
GAAAACTCTCAAGGATCTTACCGCTGTTGAGATCCAGTTCGATGTAACCCACTCGTGCACCCAACTGATC
TTCAGCATCTTTTACTTTCACCAGCGTTTCTGGGTGAGCAAAAACAGGAAGGCAAAATGCCGCAAAAAAG
GGAATAAGGGCGACACGGAAATGTTGAATACTCATACTCTTCCTTTTTCAATATTATTGAAGCATTTATC
AGGGTTATTGTCTCATGAGCGGATACATATTTGAATGTATTTAGAAAAATAAACAAATAGGGGTTCCGCG
CACATTTCCCCGAAAAGTGCCACCTGACGTCTAAGAAACCATTATTATCATGACATTAACCTATAAAAAT
AGGCGTATCACGAGGCCCTTTCGTCTCGCGCGTTTCGGTGATGACGGTGAAAACCTCTGACACATGCAGC
TCCCGGAGACGGTCACAGCTTGTCTGTAAGCGGATGCCGGGAGCAGACAAGCCCGTCAGGGCGCGTCAGC
GGGTGTTGGCGGGTGTCGGGGCTGGCTTAACTATGCGGCATCAGAGCAGATTGTACTGAGAGTGCACCAT
AACGCATTTAAGCATAAACACGCACTATGCCGTTCTTCTCATGTATATATATATACAGGCAACACGCAGA
TATAGGTGCGACGTGAACAGTGAGCTGTATGTGCGCAGCTCGCGTTGCATTTTCGGAAGCGCTCGTTTTC
GGAAACGCTTTGAAGTTCCTATTCCGAAGTTCCTATTCTCTAGCTAGAAAGTATAGGAACTTCAGAGCGC
TTTTGAAAACCAAAAGCGCTCTGAAGACGCACTTTCAAAAAACCAAAAACGCACCGGACTGTAACGAGCT
ACTAAAATATTGCGAATACCGCTTCCACAAACATTGCTCAAAAGTATCTCTTTGCTATATATCTCTGTGC
TATATCCCTATATAACCTACCCATCCACCTTTCGCTCCTTGAACTTGCATCTAAACTCGACCTCTACATT
TTTTATGTTTATCTCTAGTATTACTCTTTAGACAAAAAAATTGTAGTAAGAACTATTCATAGAGTGAATC
GAAAACAATACGAAAATGTAAACATTTCCTATACGTAGTATATAGAGACAAAATAGAAGAAACCGTTCAT
AATTTTCTGACCAATGAAGAATCATCAACGCTATCACTTTCTGTTCACAAAGTATGCGCAATCCACATCG
GTATAGAATATAATCGGGGATGCCTTTATCTTGAAAAAATGCACCCGCAGCTTCGCTAGTAATCAGTAAA
CGCGGGAAGTGGAGTCAGGCTTTTTTTATGGAAGAGAAAATAGACACCAAAGTAGCCTTCTTCTAACCTT
AACGGACCTACAGTGCAAAAAGTTATCAAGAGACTGCATTATAGAGCGCACAAAGGAGAAAAAAAGTAAT
CTAAGATGCTTTGTTAGAAAAATAGCGCTCTCGGGATGCATTTTTGTAGAACAAAAAAGAAGTATAGATT
CTTTGTTGGTAAAATAGCGCTCTCGCGTTGCATTTCTGTTCTGTAAAAATGCAGCTCAGATTCTTTGTTT
GAAAAATTAGCGCTCTCGCGTTGCATTTTTGTTTTACAAAAATGAAGCACAGATTCTTCGTTGGTAAAAT
AGCGCTTTCGCGTTGCATTTCTGTTCTGTAAAAATGCAGCTCAGATTCTTTGTTTGAAAAATTAGCGCTC
TCGCGTTGCATTTTTGTTCTACAAAATGAAGCACAGATGCTTCGTTGCT
Features (pLannotate 1.2.2; 31 found; start..end, strand, type, name):
     68..406     +  CDS            YO085_YEAST: Protein predicted: Swiss-Prot protein existence level 4. From Saccharomyces cerevisiae (strain ATCC 204508 / S288c) (Baker's yeast).
    771..1475    +  promoter       ADH1 promoter: S. cerevisiae ADH1; promoter for alcohol dehydrogenase 1
   1521..1540    +  CDS            SV40 NLS (fragment): nuclear localization signal of SV40 (simian virus 40) large T antigen
   1557..1898    +  CDS            GAL4 activation domain: activation domain of the GAL4 transcriptional activator; Saccharomyces cerevisiae GAL4 (truncated)
   1904..1922    +  promoter       T7 promoter: promoter for bacteriophage T7 RNA polymerase
   1941..1967    +  CDS            HA: HA (human influenza hemagglutinin) epitope tag
   2025..2149    +  protein_bind   attR1: mutant version of attR; recombination site for the Gateway® LR reaction LR Clonase™
   2174..2204    +  promoter       lac UV5 promoter: E. coli lac promoter with an "up" mutation
   2228..2257    +  promoter       cat promoter (fragment): promoter of the E. coli cat gene encoding chloramphenicol acetyltransferase
   2258..2917    +  CDS            CmR: chloramphenicol acetyltransferase; cat; confers resistance to chloramphenicol
   3096..3254    +  CDS            ccdA (fragment): CCDA_ECO57 - Also known as H, letA. Experimental evidence at protein level: Swiss-Prot protein existence level 1. Antitoxin component of a type II toxin-antitoxin (TA) system which inhibits the post-segregational killing (PSK) of plasmid-free cells, also referred to as a plasmid addiction system. Binds to and blocks the activity of CcdB; will also remove bound CcdB protein from the CcdB-GyrA complex by forming a CcdA-CcdB complex, a process termed rejuvenation. Functions as a transcriptional corepressor for the ccdAB operon, repression also requires CcdB (By similarity). From Escherichia coli
   3259..3561    +  CDS            ccdB: CCDB_ECOLI - Also known as G, letB, letD. Experimental evidence at protein level: Swiss-Prot protein existence level 1. Toxic component of a type II toxin-antitoxin (TA) system, functioning in plasmid maintainence. Responsible for the post- segregational killing (PSK) of plasmid-free cells, also referred to as a plasmid addiction system. Half-life of over 2 hours. Cell killing by CcdB is accompanied by filamentation, defects in chromosome and plasmid segregation, defects in cell division, formation of anucleate cells, decreased DNA synthesis and plasmid loss. Interferes with the activity of DN
   3605..3729    -  protein_bind   attR2: mutant version of attR; recombination site for the Gateway® LR reaction LR Clonase™
   3999..4133    +  CDS            ADH1 (fragment): ADH1_YEAST - Also known as ADC1. Experimental evidence at protein level: Swiss-Prot protein existence level 1. This isozyme preferentially catalyzes the conversion of primary unbranched alcohols to their corresponding aldehydes. Also shows activity toward secondary alcohols. From Saccharomyces cerevisiae (strain ATCC 204508 / S288c) (Baker's yeast).
   4137..4324    +  terminator     ADH1 terminator: S. cerevisiae ADH1; transcription terminator for the S. cerevisiae alcohol dehydrogenase 1 (ADH1) gene
   4441..5535    -  CDS            LEU2: 3-isopropylmalate dehydrogenase, required for leucine biosynthesis; S. cerevisiae LEU2; yeast auxotrophic marker
   5536..5941    -  promoter       LEU2 promoter: S. cerevisiae LEU2
   6007..6023    -  protein_bind   lac operator: The lac repressor binds to the lac operator to inhibit transcription in E. coli. This inhibition can be relieved by adding lactose or isopropyl-β-D-thiogalactopyranoside (IPTG). lac repressor encoded by lacI
   6031..6061    -  promoter       lac promoter: promoter for the E. coli lac operon
   6076..6097    -  protein_bind   CAP binding site: CAP binding activates transcription in the presence of cAMP. E. coli catabolite activator protein
   6110..6151    -  CDS            lacI (fragment): lac repressor; lacI; The lac repressor binds to the lac operator to inhibit transcription in E. coli. This inhibition can be relieved by adding lactose or isopropyl-β-D-thiogalactopyranoside (IPTG).
   6152..6185    -  protein_bind   loxP: Cre-mediated recombination occurs in the 8-bp core sequence (GCATACAT). Cre recombinase
   6263..6296    -  protein_bind   loxP: Cre-mediated recombination occurs in the 8-bp core sequence (GCATACAT). Cre recombinase
   6297..6353    -  CDS            lacI (fragment): lac repressor; lacI; The lac repressor binds to the lac operator to inhibit transcription in E. coli. This inhibition can be relieved by adding lactose or isopropyl-β-D-thiogalactopyranoside (IPTG).
   6536..7124    -  rep_origin     ori: high-copy-number ColE1/pMB1/pBR322/pUC origin of replication
   7295..8155    -  CDS            AmpR: β-lactamase; bla; confers resistance to ampicillin, carbenicillin, and related antibiotics
   8156..8260    -  promoter       AmpR promoter: bla
   8355..8390    +  CDS            rop (fragment): Rop protein, which maintains plasmids at low copy number; rop
   8492..8541    +  misc_feature   bom (fragment): basis of mobility region from pBR322
   8542..9706    +  rep_origin     2μ ori: yeast 2μ plasmid origin of replication
   9707..18      -  misc_feature   MCS (fragment) (across the origin): pUC18/19 multiple cloning site
