[The description below was written by a language model from this plasmid's Addgene catalogue record and pLannotate feature annotations shown in this document.]
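Description:
pAW is a 9.7 kb empty yeast expression backbone for producing Gal4 activation domain (AD)–prey fusion proteins in yeast two-hybrid and related hybrid interaction screens. It is an E. coli–yeast shuttle vector. A high-copy ColE1/pUC-type origin and an ampicillin resistance gene support propagation in bacteria, while the 2μ origin gives multicopy episomal maintenance in Saccharomyces cerevisiae, with the LEU2 gene under its own promoter providing leucine auxotrophic selection.

The expression unit is driven by the constitutive yeast ADH1 promoter and closed by the ADH1 terminator. It encodes an SV40 nuclear localization signal, the GAL4 activation domain and an HA epitope tag, with a T7 promoter lying between the AD and the tag. Downstream sits a Gateway destination cassette, in which attR1 and attR2 flank a chloramphenicol resistance gene and the ccdB toxin gene. An LR recombination with an entry clone would replace this cassette with the prey open reading frame, presumably fused to the NLS-AD-HA module, although the catalogue lists restriction enzyme cloning as the method. Because ccdB is lethal to ordinary E. coli, the unmodified backbone must be kept in a ccdB-tolerant strain under dual chloramphenicol and ampicillin selection, and loss of ccdB counterselects against non-recombined vector.

The feature table also shows two loxP sites between the LEU2 marker and the bacterial origin, embedded among lac promoter/operator and lacI fragments. The record does not state their role, but the associated publication describes a recombination-based method for many-by-many detection of protein–protein and protein–RNA interactions.
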