Addgene plasmid #133893: pAW
Purpose: (Empty Backbone) Expression of Gal4AD-Prey hybrid protein
Depositing lab: Sebastian Maurer. Depositing organization: Centre for Genomic Regulation (CRG). Publication: rec-YnH enables simultaneous many-by-many detection of direct protein-protein and protein-RNA interactions. Yang JS, Garriga-Canut M, Link N, Carolis C, Broadbent K, Beltran-Sastre V, Serrano L, Maurer SP. Nat Commun. 2018 Sep 14;9(1):3747. doi: 10.1038/s41467-018-06128-x. PubMed 30217970.
Backbone
  Vector backbone: pAW
  Backbone size (bp): 9709
  Vector type: Yeast Expression
  Selectable markers: LEU2
Growth in bacteria
  Bacterial resistance: Chloramphenicol and Ampicillin, 25 & 100 μg/mL
  Growth temperature: 37°C
  Growth strain: ccdB Survival
  Copy number: High Copy
Gene/Insert
  Cloning method: Restriction Enzyme
  Sequencing primers: 5′ TAATACGACTCACTATAGG; 3′ TTTCGTTTTAAAACCTAAGAGTC
Terms and licenses: Academic/Nonprofit Terms; Industry Terms: Not Available to Industry
How to cite: pAW was a gift from Sebastian Maurer (Addgene plasmid # 133893 ; http://n2t.net/addgene:133893 ; RRID:Addgene_133893)
